Addgene plasmid #141735: TFORF0855
Purpose: Lentiviral vector for overexpressing transcription factor ORFs with unique 24-bp barcodes. Barcodes facilitate identification of transcription factors in pooled screens.
Depositing lab: Feng Zhang. Depositing organization: Broad Institute. Publication: A transcription factor atlas of directed differentiation. Joung J, Ma S, Tay T, Geiger-Schuller KR, Kirchgatterer PC, Verdine VK, Guo B, Arias-Garcia MA, Allen WE, Singh A, Kuksenko O, Abudayyeh OO, Gootenberg JS, Fu Z, Macrae RK, Buenrostro JD, Regev A, Zhang F. Cell. 2023 Jan 5;186(1):209-229.e26. doi: 10.1016/j.cell.2022.11.026. PubMed 36608654.
Backbone
  Vector backbone: pLX_TRC317
  Backbone manufacturer: Broad Institute Genetic Perturbation Platform
  Backbone size w/o insert (bp): 8264
  Vector type: Mammalian Expression, Lentiviral
  Selectable markers: Puromycin
Growth in bacteria
  Bacterial resistance: Ampicillin, 100 μg/mL
  Growth temperature: 37°C
  Growth strain: NEB Stable
  Copy number: High Copy
Gene/Insert
  Gene/Insert name: VSX1
  Species: H. sapiens (human)
  Insert size (bp): 944
  Entrez Gene: VSX1 (a.k.a. CAASDS, KTCN, KTCN1, PPCD, PPCD1, PPD, RINX)
  Promoter: EF1a
  Cloning method: Unknown
  Sequencing primers: 5′ GGGTGGAGACTGAAGTTAGGCCAG; 3′ CACATAGCGTAAAAGGAGCAACATAG
Terms and licenses: Academic/Nonprofit Terms; Industry Terms: Not Available to Industry
Depositor comments: XM_017027837,ENST00000409285 . The transcription factor ORF portion of this plasmid was synthesized by Genewiz. Please test multiple small colonies in case of plasmid recombination. To make this collection available in a timely manner, a portion of this collection was not fully sequenced by Addgene. If an Addgene verified full plasmid sequence is not available, please contact us prior to placing an order to request the full sequence.
How to cite: TFORF0855 was a gift from Feng Zhang (Addgene plasmid # 141735 ; http://n2t.net/addgene:141735 ; RRID:Addgene_141735)
