[The description below was written by a language model from this plasmid's Addgene catalogue record and pLannotate feature annotations shown in this document.]
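Description:
TFORF0855 is a lentiviral mammalian expression plasmid built on the pLX_TRC317 backbone and carrying a human VSX1 open reading frame. It belongs to a barcoded transcription factor ORF collection. It is propagated in E. coli through a high-copy ColE1/pUC-type origin with ampicillin selection (AmpR under its own bla promoter), and it also carries an f1 origin and remnants of a lac/lacZα cloning region flanked by T7 and T3 promoters. The depositor notes that the plasmid can recombine during propagation, a common issue for vectors with repeated LTRs.

The viral portion follows a third-generation, self-inactivating design. An RSV promoter drives a truncated HIV-1 5' LTR, followed by the Ψ packaging signal with a gag fragment, the RRE for Rev-dependent export of genomic RNA, a cPPT/CTS element, a WPRE to enhance transcript expression, and a ΔU3 3' LTR followed by an SV40 polyadenylation signal. Within the provirus there are two expression units. An SV40 early promoter/origin region drives puromycin N-acetyltransferase for selection of transduced cells, and the strong constitutive EF-1α promoter drives VSX1, a homeodomain factor that binds the locus control region of the red/green visual pigment gene cluster. The annotation matches VSX1 over about 800 nt of the 944 bp insert, which corresponds to a specific transcript isoform listed by the depositor.

According to the record, each ORF in the collection is paired with a unique 24-bp barcode. The feature table does not annotate it, so its position is not stated. The barcode allows the overexpressed factor to be identified in pooled screens, such as those for transcription factors that direct cell differentiation.
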