Features (pLannotate 1.2.2; 31 found; start..end, strand, type, name):
      5..231     +  promoter       RSV promoter: Rous sarcoma virus enhancer/promoter
    232..412     +  LTR            5' LTR (truncated): truncated 5' long terminal repeat (LTR) from HIV-1
    459..584     +  misc_feature   HIV-1 Ψ: packaging signal of human immunodeficiency virus type 1
    568..931     +  CDS            HIV-1 gag (fragment): gag protein from human immunodeficiency virus 1; gag
   1077..1310    +  misc_feature   RRE: The Rev response element (RRE) of HIV-1 allows for Rev-dependent mRNA export from the nucleus to the cytoplasm.
   1687..1713    +  CDS            Rev (fragment): human immunodeficiency virus 1 (HIV-1) Rev protein; rev; enhances nuclear export of unspliced and incompletely spliced viral mRNAs
   1720..1743    +  promoter       SV40 promoter (fragment): SV40 early promoter
   1744..1815    +  promoter       SV40 promoter (fragment): SV40 enhancer and early promoter
   1839..1974    +  rep_origin     SV40 ori: SV40 origin of replication
   2020..2616    +  CDS            PuroR (fragment): puromycin N-acetyltransferase; pac from Streptomyces; confers resistance to puromycin
   2665..2782    +  misc_feature   cPPT/CTS: central polypurine tract and central termination sequence of HIV-1
   2847..2913    +  CDS            small t antigen (fragment): SV40 (simian virus 40) small t antigen
   2920..4098    +  promoter       EF-1α promoter: strong constitutive promoter for human elongation factor EF-1α
   4115..4921    +  CDS            VSX1 (fragment): VSX1_HUMAN - Also known as RINX. Experimental evidence at protein level: Swiss-Prot protein existence level 1. Binds to the 37-bp core of the locus control region (LCR) of the red/green visual pigment gene cluster (PubMed:10903837). May regulate the activity of the LCR and the cone opsin genes at earlier stages of development (PubMed:10903837). Dispensable in early retinal development (By similarity). From Homo sapiens (Human).
   4970..5023    +  promoter       U6 promoter (fragment): RNA polymerase III promoter for human U6 snRNA
   5065..5653    +  misc_feature   WPRE: woodchuck hepatitis virus posttranscriptional regulatory element
   5704..5723    +  misc_feature   cPPT/CTS (fragment): central polypurine tract and central termination sequence of HIV-1
   5725..5958    +  LTR            3' LTR (ΔU3): self-inactivating 3' long terminal repeat (LTR) from HIV-1
   6036..6157    +  polyA_signal   SV40 poly(A) signal: SV40 polyadenylation signal
   6197..6332    +  rep_origin     SV40 ori: SV40 origin of replication
   6353..6371    -  promoter       T7 promoter: promoter for bacteriophage T7 RNA polymerase
   6379..6534    +  CDS            lacZα (fragment): LacZα fragment of β-galactosidase; lacZ fragment
   6539..6967    +  rep_origin     f1 ori (sequence partly withheld): f1 bacteriophage origin of replication; arrow indicates direction of (+) strand synthesis
   7020..7124    +  promoter       AmpR promoter: bla
   7125..7985    +  CDS            AmpR: β-lactamase; bla; confers resistance to ampicillin, carbenicillin, and related antibiotics
   8156..8744    +  rep_origin     ori: high-copy-number ColE1/pMB1/pBR322/pUC origin of replication
   8927..9019    +  CDS            lacI (fragment): lac repressor; lacI; The lac repressor binds to the lac operator to inhibit transcription in E. coli. This inhibition can be relieved by adding lactose or isopropyl-β-D-thiogalactopyranoside (IPTG).
   9032..9053    +  protein_bind   CAP binding site: CAP binding activates transcription in the presence of cAMP. E. coli catabolite activator protein
   9068..9098    +  promoter       lac promoter: promoter for the E. coli lac operon
   9106..9122    +  protein_bind   lac operator: The lac repressor binds to the lac operator to inhibit transcription in E. coli. This inhibition can be relieved by adding lactose or isopropyl-β-D-thiogalactopyranoside (IPTG). lac repressor encoded by lacI
   9167..9185    +  promoter       T3 promoter: promoter for bacteriophage T3 RNA polymerase
>Addgene plasmid #141735 | TFORF0855 | addgene full sequence | sequence record 404249 | Addgene NGS Result
TTAATGTAGTCTTATGCAATACTCTTGTAGTCTTGCAACATGGTAACGATGAGTTAGCAACATGCCTTAC
AAGGAGAGAAAAAGCACCGTGCATGCCGATTGGTGGAAGTAAGGTGGTACGATCGTGCCTTATTAGGAAG
GCAACAGACGGGTCTGACATGGATTGGACGAACCACTGAATTGCCGCATTGCAGAGATATTGTATTTAAG
TGCCTAGCTCGATACATAAACGGGTCTCTCTGGTTAGACCAGATCTGAGCCTGGGAGCTCTCTGGCTAAC
TAGGGAACCCACTGCTTAAGCCTCAATAAAGCTTGCCTTGAGTGCTTCAAGTAGTGTGTGCCCGTCTGTT
GTGTGACTCTGGTAACTAGAGATCCCTCAGACCCTTTTAGTCAGTGTGGAAAATCTCTAGCAGTGGCGCC
CGAACAGGGACTTGAAAGCGAAAGGGAAACCAGAGGAGCTCTCTCGACGCAGGACTCGGCTTGCTGAAGC
GCGCACGGCAAGAGGCGAGGGGCGGCGACTGGTGAGTACGCCAAAAATTTTGACTAGCGGAGGCTAGAAG
GAGAGAGATGGGTGCGAGAGCGTCAGTATTAAGCGGGGGAGAATTAGATCGCGATGGGAAAAAATTCGGT
TAAGGCCAGGGGGAAAGAAAAAATATAAATTAAAACATATAGTATGGGCAAGCAGGGAGCTAGAACGATT
CGCAGTTAATCCTGGCCTGTTAGAAACATCAGAAGGCTGTAGACAAATACTGGGACAGCTACAACCATCC
CTTCAGACAGGATCAGAAGAACTTAGATCATTATATAATACAGTAGCAACCCTCTATTGTGTGCATCAAA
GGATAGAGATAAAAGACACCAAGGAAGCTTTAGACAAGATAGAGGAAGAGCAAAACAAAAGTAAGACCAC
CGCACAGCAAGCGGCCGCTGATCTTCAGACCTGGAGGAGGAGATATGAGGGACAATTGGAGAAGTGAATT
ATATAAATATAAAGTAGTAAAAATTGAACCATTAGGAGTAGCACCCACCAAGGCAAAGAGAAGAGTGGTG
CAGAGAGAAAAAAGAGCAGTGGGAATAGGAGCTTTGTTCCTTGGGTTCTTGGGAGCAGCAGGAAGCACTA
TGGGCGCAGCGTCAATGACGCTGACGGTACAGGCCAGACAATTATTGTCTGGTATAGTGCAGCAGCAGAA
CAATTTGCTGAGGGCTATTGAGGCGCAACAGCATCTGTTGCAACTCACAGTCTGGGGCATCAAGCAGCTC
CAGGCAAGAATCCTGGCTGTGGAAAGATACCTAAAGGATCAACAGCTCCTGGGGATTTGGGGTTGCTCTG
GAAAACTCATTTGCACCACTGCTGTGCCTTGGAATGCTAGTTGGAGTAATAAATCTCTGGAACAGATTTG
GAATCACACGACCTGGATGGAGTGGGACAGAGAAATTAACAATTACACAAGCTTAATACACTCCTTAATT
GAAGAATCGCAAAACCAGCAAGAAAAGAATGAACAAGAATTATTGGAATTAGATAAATGGGCAAGTTTGT
GGAATTGGTTTAACATAACAAATTGGCTGTGGTATATAAAATTATTCATAATGATAGTAGGAGGCTTGGT
AGGTTTAAGAATAGTTTTTGCTGTACTTTCTATAGTGAATAGAGTTAGGCAGGGATATTCACCATTATCG
TTTCAGACCCACCTCCCAACCCCGAGGGGACCCATGCATTGCATCTCAATTAGTCAGCAACCAGGTGTGG
AAAGTCCCCAGGCTCCCCAGCAGGCAGAAGTATGCAAAGCATGCGTCTCAATTAGTCAGCAACCATAGTC
CCGCCCCTAACTCCGCCCATCCCGCCCCTAACTCCGCCCAGTTCCGCCCATTCTCCGCCCCATGGCTGAC
TAATTTTTTTTATTTATGCAGAGGCCGAGGCCGCCTCGGCCTCTGAGCTATTCCAGAAGTAGTGAGGAGG
CTTTTTTGGAGGCCTAGGCTTTTGCAAAAAGCTTTCTAGAGGTACCACCGGAGCTTACCATGACCGAGTA
CAAGCCCACGGTGCGCCTCGCCACCCGCGACGACGTCCCCAGGGCCGTACGCACCCTCGCCGCCGCGTTC
GCCGACTACCCCGCCACGCGCCACACCGTCGATCCGGACCGCCACATCGAGCGGGTCACCGAGCTGCAAG
AACTCTTCCTCACGCGCGTCGGGCTCGACATCGGCAAGGTGTGGGTCGCGGACGACGGCGCCGCCGTGGC
GGTCTGGACCACGCCGGAGAGCGTCGAAGCGGGGGCGGTGTTCGCCGAGATCGGCCCGCGCATGGCCGAG
TTGAGCGGTTCCCGGCTGGCCGCGCAGCAACAGATGGAAGGCCTCCTGGCGCCGCACCGGCCCAAGGAGC
CCGCGTGGTTCCTGGCCACCGTCGGCGTCTCGCCCGACCACCAGGGCAAGGGTCTGGGCAGCGCCGTCGT
GCTCCCCGGAGTGGAGGCGGCCGAGCGCGCCGGGGTGCCCGCCTTCCTGGAGACCTCCGCGCCCCGCAAC
CTCCCCTTCTACGAGCGGCTCGGCTTCACCGTCACCGCCGACGTCGAGGTGCCCGAAGGACCGCGCACCT
GGTGCATGACCCGCAAGCCCGGTGCCAGTTAACGAATTCTAGATCTTGAGACAAATGGCAGTATTCATCC
ACAATTTTAAAAGAAAAGGGGGGATTGGGGGGTACAGTGCAGGGGAAAGAATAGTAGACATAATAGCAAC
AGACATACAAACTAAAGAATTACAAAAACAAATTACAAAAATTCAAAATTTTCGGGTTTATTACAGGGAC
AGCAGAGATCCACTTTGGCGCCGGCTCGAGGCCTGCAGGTGCAAAGATGGATAAAGTTTTAAACAGAGAG
GAATCTTTGCAGCTAATGGACCTTCTAGGTCTTGAAAGGAGTGGGAATTGGCTCCGGTGCCCGTCAGTGG
GCAGAGCGCACATCGCCCACAGTCCCCGAGAAGTTGGGGGGAGGGGTCGGCAATTGAACCGGTGCCTAGA
GAAGGTGGCGCGGGGTAAACTGGGAAAGTGATGTCGTGTACTGGCTCCGCCTTTTTCCCGAGGGTGGGGG
AGAACCGTATATAAGTGCAGTAGTCGCCGTGAACGTTCTTTTTCGCAACGGGTTTGCCGCCAGAACACAG
GTAAGTGCCGTGTGTGGTTCCCGCGGGCCTGGCCTCTTTACGGGTTATGGCCCTTGCGTGCCTTGAATTA
CTTCCACCTGGCTGCAGTACGTGATTCTTGATCCCGAGCTTCGGGTTGGAAGTGGGTGGGAGAGTTCGAG
GCCTTGCGCTTAAGGAGCCCCTTCGCCTCGTGCTTGAGTTGAGGCCTGGCCTGGGCGCTGGGGCCGCCGC
GTGCGAATCTGGTGGCACCTTCGCGCCTGTCTCGCTGCTTTCGATAAGTCTCTAGCCATTTAAAATTTTT
GATGACCTGCTGCGACGCTTTTTTTCTGGCAAGATAGTCTTGTAAATGCGGGCCAAGATCTGCACACTGG
TATTTCGGTTTTTGGGGCCGCGGGCGGCGACGGGGCCCGTGCGTCCCAGCGCACATGTTCGGCGAGGCGG
GGCCTGCGAGCGCGGCCACCGAGAATCGGACGGGGGTAGTCTCAAGCTGGCCGGCCTGCTCTGGTGCCTG
GCCTCGCGCCGCCGTGTATCGCCCCGCCCTGGGCGGCAAGGCTGGCCCGGTCGGCACCAGTTGCGTGAGC
GGAAAGATGGCCGCTTCCCGGCCCTGCTGCAGGGAGCTCAAAATGGAGGACGCGGCGCTCGGGAGAGCGG
GCGGGTGAGTCACCCACACAAAGGAAAAGGGCCTTTCCGTCCTCAGCCGTCGCTTCATGTGACTCCACGG
AGTACCGGGCGCCGTCCAGGCACCTCGATTAGTTCTCGAGCTTTTGGAGTACGTCGTCTTTAGGTTGGGG
GGAGGGGTTTTATGCGATGGAGTTTCCCCACACTGAGTGGGTGGAGACTGAAGTTAGGCCAGCTTGGCAC
TTGATGTAATTCTCCTTGGAATTTGCCCTTTTTGAGTTTGGATCTTGGTTCATTCTCAAGCCTCAGACAG
TGGTTCAAAGTTTTTTTCTTCCATTTCAGGTGTCGTGAGGCTAGCACCGCCACCATGACCGGCCGGGACT
CGCTTTCCGACGGGCGCACTAGCAGCAGGGCGCTGGTGCCTGGCGGTTCCCCTAGGGGCTCGCGCCCCCG
GGGCTTCGCCATCACGGACCTGCTGGGCTTGGAGGCCGAGCTGCCGGCGCCCGCTGGCCCAGGACAGGGA
TCTGGCTGCGAGGGTCCGGCAGTCGCGCCGTGCCCGGGCCCGGGGCTTGACGGCTCCAGCCTGGCGCGTG
GGGCCCTACCGCTGGGACTCGGCCTCCTCTGTGGCTTCGGCACGCAGCCGCCGGCGGCCGCTCGAGCACC
CTGCCTGCTCCTAGCGGACGTGCCGTTCCTGCCGCCCAGGGGCCCCGAGCCCGCTGCCCCGCTGGCTCCC
AGCCGTCCGCCGCCTGCGCTCGGCCGCCAGAAGCGCAGCGACAGCGTCTCCACGTCCGATGAGGACAGCC
AGTCTGAAGACAGGAATGACCTAAAGGCATCCCCCACCTTGGGCAAGAGGAAGAAGCGGCGGCACAGGAC
AGTTTTCACTGCTCACCAGCTGGAAGAGTTGGAGAAGGCATTCAGCGAGGCCCACTACCCTGATGTGTAT
GCCCGAGAAATGCTGGCTGTGAAAACTGAGCTCCCCGAAGACCGGATACAGGTCTGGTTTCAAAACCGCA
GGGCCAAATGGCGCAAGCGGGAGAAGCGCTGGGGCGGCAGCAGCGTGATGGCCGAGTACGGGCTGTACGG
GGCCATGGTGCGCCACTGCATCCCGCTGCCAGACTCCGTGCTCAACTCCGCCGAGGGCGGCCTGCTGGGC
TCCTGCGCGCCCTGGCTCCTGGAGGGTGAGACATTGGGCTGCAGAGAAATGAAGTAGTAATGAACTAGTC
CGTAACTTGAAAGTATTTCGATTTCTTGGCTTTATATATCTTGTGGAAAGGACGATAGCGGTCTGAAGTA
AGAGCTGTCACGCGTTAAGTCGACAATCAACCTCTGGATTACAAAATTTGTGAAAGATTGACTGGTATTC
TTAACTATGTTGCTCCTTTTACGCTATGTGGATACGCTGCTTTAATGCCTTTGTATCATGCTATTGCTTC
CCGTATGGCTTTCATTTTCTCCTCCTTGTATAAATCCTGGTTGCTGTCTCTTTATGAGGAGTTGTGGCCC
GTTGTCAGGCAACGTGGCGTGGTGTGCACTGTGTTTGCTGACGCAACCCCCACTGGTTGGGGCATTGCCA
CCACCTGTCAGCTCCTTTCCGGGACTTTCGCTTTCCCCCTCCCTATTGCCACGGCGGAACTCATCGCCGC
CTGCCTTGCCCGCTGCTGGACAGGGGCTCGGCTGTTGGGCACTGACAATTCCGTGGTGTTGTCGGGGAAA
TCATCGTCCTTTCCTTGGCTGCTCGCCTGTGTTGCCACCTGGATTCTGCGCGGGACGTCCTTCTGCTACG
TCCCTTCGGCCCTCAATCCAGCGGACCTTCCTTCCCGCGGCCTGCTGCCGGCTCTGCGGCCTCTTCCGCG
TCTTCGCCTTCGCCCTCAGACGAGTCGGATCTCCCTTTGGGCCGCCTCCCCGCGTCGACTTTAAGACCAA
TGACTTACAAGGCAGCTGTAGATCTTAGCCACTTTTTAAAAGAAAAGGGGGGACTGGAAGGGCTAATTCA
CTCCCAACGAAGACAAGATCTGCTTTTTGCTTGTACTGGGTCTCTCTGGTTAGACCAGATCTGAGCCTGG
GAGCTCTCTGGCTAACTAGGGAACCCACTGCTTAAGCCTCAATAAAGCTTGCCTTGAGTGCTTCAAGTAG
TGTGTGCCCGTCTGTTGTGTGACTCTGGTAACTAGAGATCCCTCAGACCCTTTTAGTCAGTGTGGAAAAT
CTCTAGCAGTACGTATAGTAGTTCATGTCATCTTATTATTCAGTATTTATAACTTGCAAAGAAATGAATA
TCAGAGAGTGAGAGGAACTTGTTTATTGCAGCTTATAATGGTTACAAATAAAGCAATAGCATCACAAATT
TCACAAATAAAGCATTTTTTTCACTGCATTCTAGTTGTGGTTTGTCCAAACTCATCAATGTATCTTATCA
TGTCTGGCTCTAGCTATCCCGCCCCTAACTCCGCCCATCCCGCCCCTAACTCCGCCCAGTTCCGCCCATT
CTCCGCCCCATGGCTGACTAATTTTTTTTATTTATGCAGAGGCCGAGGCCGCCTCGGCCTCTGAGCTATT
CCAGAAGTAGTGAGGAGGCTTTTTTGGAGGCCTAGGGACGTACCCAATTCGCCCTATAGTGAGTCGTATT
ACGCGCGCTCACTGGCCGTCGTTTTACAACGTCGTGACTGGGAAAACCCTGGCGTTACCCAACTTAATCG
CCTTGCAGCACATCCCCCTTTCGCCAGCTGGCGTAATAGCGAAGAGGCCCGCACCGATCGCCCTTCCCAA
CAGTTGCGCAGCCTGAATGGCGAATGGG
[124 nt withheld, positions 6539-6662]
C
[91 nt withheld, positions 6664-6754]
A
[49 nt withheld, positions 6756-6804]
CCTTTGACGTTGGAGTCCACGTTCTTT
[37 nt withheld, positions 6832-6868]
ACCCTATCTCGGTCTATTCTTTTGATTTATAAGGGATTTTGCCGATTTCGGCCTATTGGTTAAAAAATGA
GCTGATTTAACAAAAATTTAACGCGAATTTTAACAAAATATTAACGCTTACAATTTAGGTGGCACTTTTC
GGGGAAATGTGCGCGGAACCCCTATTTGTTTATTTTTCTAAATACATTCAAATATGTATCCGCTCATGAG
ACAATAACCCTGATAAATGCTTCAATAATATTGAAAAAGGAAGAGTATGAGTATTCAACATTTCCGTGTC
GCCCTTATTCCCTTTTTTGCGGCATTTTGCCTTCCTGTTTTTGCTCACCCAGAAACGCTGGTGAAAGTAA
AAGATGCTGAAGATCAGTTGGGTGCACGAGTGGGTTACATCGAACTGGATCTCAACAGCGGTAAGATCCT
TGAGAGTTTTCGCCCCGAAGAACGTTTTCCAATGATGAGCACTTTTAAAGTTCTGCTATGTGGCGCGGTA
TTATCCCGTATTGACGCCGGGCAAGAGCAACTCGGTCGCCGCATACACTATTCTCAGAATGACTTGGTTG
AGTACTCACCAGTCACAGAAAAGCATCTTACGGATGGCATGACAGTAAGAGAATTATGCAGTGCTGCCAT
AACCATGAGTGATAACACTGCGGCCAACTTACTTCTGACAACGATCGGAGGACCGAAGGAGCTAACCGCT
TTTTTGCACAACATGGGGGATCATGTAACTCGCCTTGATCGTTGGGAACCGGAGCTGAATGAAGCCATAC
CAAACGACGAGCGTGACACCACGATGCCTGTAGCAATGGCAACAACGTTGCGCAAACTATTAACTGGCGA
ACTACTTACTCTAGCTTCCCGGCAACAATTAATAGACTGGATGGAGGCGGATAAAGTTGCAGGACCACTT
CTGCGCTCGGCCCTTCCGGCTGGCTGGTTTATTGCTGATAAATCTGGAGCCGGTGAGCGTGGGTCTCGCG
GTATCATTGCAGCACTGGGGCCAGATGGTAAGCCCTCCCGTATCGTAGTTATCTACACGACGGGGAGTCA
GGCAACTATGGATGAACGAAATAGACAGATCGCTGAGATAGGTGCCTCACTGATTAAGCATTGGTAACTG
TCAGACCAAGTTTACTCATATATACTTTAGATTGATTTAAAACTTCATTTTTAATTTAAAAGGATCTAGG
TGAAGATCCTTTTTGATAATCTCATGACCAAAATCCCTTAACGTGAGTTTTCGTTCCACTGAGCGTCAGA
CCCCGTAGAAAAGATCAAAGGATCTTCTTGAGATCCTTTTTTTCTGCGCGTAATCTGCTGCTTGCAAACA
AAAAAACCACCGCTACCAGCGGTGGTTTGTTTGCCGGATCAAGAGCTACCAACTCTTTTTCCGAAGGTAA
CTGGCTTCAGCAGAGCGCAGATACCAAATACTGTTCTTCTAGTGTAGCCGTAGTTAGGCCACCACTTCAA
GAACTCTGTAGCACCGCCTACATACCTCGCTCTGCTAATCCTGTTACCAGTGGCTGCTGCCAGTGGCGAT
AAGTCGTGTCTTACCGGGTTGGACTCAAGACGATAGTTACCGGATAAGGCGCAGCGGTCGGGCTGAACGG
GGGGTTCGTGCACACAGCCCAGCTTGGAGCGAACGACCTACACCGAACTGAGATACCTACAGCGTGAGCT
ATGAGAAAGCGCCACGCTTCCCGAAGGGAGAAAGGCGGACAGGTATCCGGTAAGCGGCAGGGTCGGAACA
GGAGAGCGCACGAGGGAGCTTCCAGGGGGAAACGCCTGGTATCTTTATAGTCCTGTCGGGTTTCGCCACC
TCTGACTTGAGCGTCGATTTTTGTGATGCTCGTCAGGGGGGCGGAGCCTATGGAAAAACGCCAGCAACGC
GGCCTTTTTACGGTTCCTGGCCTTTTGCTGGCCTTTTGCTCACATGTTCTTTCCTGCGTTATCCCCTGAT
TCTGTGGATAACCGTATTACCGCCTTTGAGTGAGCTGATACCGCTCGCCGCAGCCGAACGACCGAGCGCA
GCGAGTCAGTGAGCGAGGAAGCGGAAGAGCGCCCAATACGCAAACCGCCTCTCCCCGCGCGTTGGCCGAT
TCATTAATGCAGCTGGCACGACAGGTTTCCCGACTGGAAAGCGGGCAGTGAGCGCAACGCAATTAATGTG
AGTTAGCTCACTCATTAGGCACCCCAGGCTTTACACTTTATGCTTCCGGCTCGTATGTTGTGTGGAATTG
TGAGCGGATAACAATTTCACACAGGAAACAGCTATGACCATGATTACGCCAAGCGCGCAATTAACCCTCA
CTAAAGGGAACAAAAGCTGGAGCTGCAAGC
