>Addgene plasmid #141735 | TFORF0855 | depositor partial sequence | sequence record 277342 | Insert
ACCGCCACCATGACCGGCCGGGACTCGCTTTCCGACGGGCGCACTAGCAGCAGGGCGCTGGTGCCTGGCG
GTTCCCCTAGGGGCTCGCGCCCCCGGGGCTTCGCCATCACGGACCTGCTGGGCTTGGAGGCCGAGCTGCC
GGCGCCCGCTGGCCCAGGACAGGGATCTGGCTGCGAGGGTCCGGCAGTCGCGCCGTGCCCGGGCCCGGGG
CTTGACGGCTCCAGCCTGGCGCGTGGGGCCCTACCGCTGGGACTCGGCCTCCTCTGTGGCTTCGGCACGC
AGCCGCCGGCGGCCGCTCGAGCACCCTGCCTGCTCCTAGCGGACGTGCCGTTCCTGCCGCCCAGGGGCCC
CGAGCCCGCTGCCCCGCTGGCTCCCAGCCGTCCGCCGCCTGCGCTCGGCCGCCAGAAGCGCAGCGACAGC
GTCTCCACGTCCGATGAGGACAGCCAGTCTGAAGACAGGAATGACCTAAAGGCATCCCCCACCTTGGGCA
AGAGGAAGAAGCGGCGGCACAGGACAGTTTTCACTGCTCACCAGCTGGAAGAGTTGGAGAAGGCATTCAG
CGAGGCCCACTACCCTGATGTGTATGCCCGAGAAATGCTGGCTGTGAAAACTGAGCTCCCCGAAGACCGG
ATACAGGTCTGGTTTCAAAACCGCAGGGCCAAATGGCGCAAGCGGGAGAAGCGCTGGGGCGGCAGCAGCG
TGATGGCCGAGTACGGGCTGTACGGGGCCATGGTGCGCCACTGCATCCCGCTGCCAGACTCCGTGCTCAA
CTCCGCCGAGGGCGGCCTGCTGGGCTCCTGCGCGCCCTGGCTCCTGGAGGGTGAGACATTGGGCTGCAGA
GAAATGAAGTAGTAATGAACTAGTCCGTAACTTGAAAGTATTTCGATTTCTTGGCTTTATATATCTTGTG
GAAAGGACGATAGCGGTCTGAAGTAAGAGCTGTC
