>Addgene plasmid #141735 | TFORF0855 | depositor partial sequence | sequence record 277343 | Barcode
TAGCGGTCTGAAGTAAGAGCTGTC
